>Addgene plasmid #202103 | pL0_AB-OEE3 | addgene full sequence | sequence record 405423 | Addgene NGS Result
AGAATGGATGCGAGTAATGAGCTCGGCACAAAATCACCACTCGATACAGGCAGCCCATCAGTCCGGGACG
GCGTCAGCGGGAGAGCCGTTGTAAGGCGGCAGACTTTGCTCATGTTACCGATGCTATTCGGAAGAACGGC
AACTAAGCTGCCGGGTTTGAAACACGGATGATCTCGCGGAGGGTAGCATGTTGATTGTAACGATGACAGA
GCGTTGCTGCCTGTGATCACCGCTCCTCTAGAGTCGACTTGCAGGCATGCAAGCTTAGCAAGCGAACCGG
AATTGCCAGCTGGGGCGCCCTCTGGTAAGGTTGGGAAGCCCTGCAAAGTAAACTGGATGGCTTTCTTGCC
GCCAAGGATCTGATGGCGCAGGGGATCAATATCTGATCAAGAGACAGGATGAGGATCGTTTCGCATGAGG
GAAGCGGTGATCGCCGAAGTATCGACTCAACTATCAGAGGTAGTTGGCGTCATCGAGCGCCATCTCGAAC
CGACGTTGCTGGCCGTACATTTGTACGGCTCCGCAGTGGATGGCGGCCTGAAGCCACACAGTGATATTGA
TTTGCTGGTTACGGTGACCGTAAGGCTTGATGAAACAACGCGGCGAGCTTTGATCAACGACCTTTTGGAA
ACTTCGGCTTCCCCTGGAGAGAGTGAGATTCTCCGCGCTGTAGAAGTCACCATTGTTGTGCACGACGACA
TCATTCCGTGGCGTTATCCAGCTAAGCGCGAACTGCAATTTGGAGAATGGCAGCGCAATGACATTCTTGC
TGGTATCTTCGAGCCAGCCACGATCGACATTGATCTGGCTATCTTGCTGACAAAAGCAAGAGAACATAGC
GTTGCCTTGGTAGGTCCAGCGGCGGAGGAACTCTTTGATCCGGTTCCTGAACAGGATCTATTTGAGGCGC
TAAATGAAACCTTAACGCTATGGAACTCGCCGCCCGACTGGGCTGGCGATGAGCGAAATGTAGTGCTTAC
GTTGTCCCGCATTTGGTACAGCGCAGTAACCGGCAAAATCGCGCCGAAGGATGTCGCTGCCGACTGGGCA
ATGGAGCGCCTGCCGGCCCAGTATCAGCCCGTCATACTTGAAGCTAGACAGGCTTATCTTGGACAAGAAG
AAGATCGCTTGGCCTCGCGCGCAGATCAGTTGGAAGAATTTGTCCACTACGTGAAAGGCGAGATCACCAA
GGTAGTCGGCAAATAATAATCACCTAGAATGCATGACCAAAATCCCTTAACGTGAGTTTTCGTTCCACTG
AGCGTCAGACCCCGTAGAAAAGATCAAAGGATCTTCTTGAGATCCTTTTTTTCTGCGCGTAATCTGCTGC
TTGCAAACAAAAAAACCACCGCTACCAGCGGTGGTTTGTTTGCCGGATCAAGAGCTACCAACTCTTTTTC
CGAAGGTAACTGGCTTCAGCAGAGCGCAGATACCAAATACTGTTCTTCTAGTGTAGCCGTAGTTAGGCCA
CCACTTCAAGAACTCTGTAGCACCGCCTACATACCTCGCTCTGCTAATCCTGTTACCAGTGGCTGCTGCC
AGTGGCGATAAGTCGTGTCTTACCGGGTTGGACTCAAGACGATAGTTACCGGATAAGGCGCAGCGGTCGG
GCTGAACGGGGGGTTCGTGCACACAGCCCAGCTTGGAGCGAACGACCTACACCGAACTGAGATACCTACA
GCGTGAGCTATGAGAAAGCGCCACGCTTCCCGAAGGGAGAAAGGCGGACAGGTATCCGGTAAGCGGCAGG
GTCGGAACAGGAGAGCGCACGAGGGAGCTTCCAGGGGGAAACGCCTGGTATCTTTATAGTCCTGTCGGGT
TTCGCCACCTCTGACTTGAGCGTCGATTTTTGTGATGCTCGTCAGGGGGGCGGAGCCTATGGAAAAACGC
CAGCAACGCGGCCTTTTTACGGTTCCTGGCCTTTTGCTGGCCTTTTGCTCACATGTTCTTTCCTGCGTTA
TCCCCTGATTCTGTGGGTGGAAGGGCTCGGAGTTGTGGTAATCTATGTATCCTGGTGGTCTCGAGTAGGT
TACAGTTGATGTGCAATGGATCCAAATTGAATGCTGTGCTGCTCGTCGTATGGCTGCTGCTGGATGCAAA
GGATGCTGTGTTGACGTCCTATCTTGCTGGGTTTCGTATCAATTGCATGCGTATCCGCAATGTTCAACCT
CAAGGAATTCGACTATTTCAGTCCCAATCTCAAGCCATTCCCTCGGAGCGAAGACCAGACCATTTCTTGT
AGTCCGTCCTTAGACAGTCTCTACCAACGTTTTTACGGAATTTGGCACTAGACTATCATTCTCTGAAATT
TTCAGCGAAGTGTCGCGTCTAGACTTTACGCAAACTGTAAACAATTAAAGATGCAAGCAGATTCAACAAA
TAGCGACGGAATGACGAGAAGAGTCAAGAAAATACTAGCCCATTACAAAGAGTGTTTGTGTTGAATGCTC
CGTAGGATGGCTAACTGTAAGGTGTGATTGGTATGAGCGTCGCAACGCCACCTCAACGTCATCATCTTTC
GTCGGATTTCCGTTTATGGATACTGCTGCCCACAGTCGTTCCAAAATTTGTGATATACATGGATATTATT
GATAAATCATTCTAGATAGCTCCTCGTAAAAGTTACTAATTGAGTAGGAATTTTTGTTAGTGTACTCTGG
TTTGTCTTGTGTGAACGGAACTGAAACCAATCTTCCGGCGCATTCGCAGAAATGCAACAGATATTGGATA
GTAGTGACACCGTTGTCGGACAAAAGGCATAAACATCGAACTCTCTAAGCTTCCCGTCCAATCGAGGGCA
TTTTGGATACGTACACGGTTTGCCCGGCAATCATACCCATACAGCTGATTCCAATATAAGTTGTAAACGT
GAACAAAAAAAAGAACATGATACCTGCAAGAATATTGGGCGTCATCTGCACATAGTAAACTCCGGAGAGA
TCCTGGTTGTTGTTGCCGTCAGCTGCCTGATCGAGACGTCGGGCGTTGGATGCCAACATACTGCTTCCAG
CTTTCTGCATGGCCTGCATACTCCTGAGACCTGAGACGAGACGAGACAGCCTG
Features (pLannotate 1.2.2; 4 found; start..end, strand, type, name):
    234..266     +  misc_feature   MCS (fragment): pUC18/19 multiple cloning site
    267..383     +  CDS            tnpA (fragment): TN5P_ECOLX - Also known as tnp. Experimental evidence at protein level: Swiss-Prot protein existence level 1. Mediates transposition of transposon Tn5 by a 'cut and paste' mechanism. First, the monomeric transposase binds the 19 bp inverted DNA repeats flanking the transposon. Then, dimerization of the DNA- bound transposase creates a synaptic DNA complex. After nicking of the first DNA strand, excision of the transposon proceeds through a series of intermediates. The transposase then mediates the insertion of the transposon at a new site by strand transfer. The activity of the wild- type tran
    415..1203    +  CDS            aadA: S3AD_ECOLX - Experimental evidence at protein level: Swiss-Prot protein existence level 1. Mediates bacterial resistance to the antibiotics streptomycin and spectinomycin. From Escherichia coli.
   1297..1885    +  rep_origin     ori: high-copy-number ColE1/pMB1/pBR322/pUC origin of replication
