[The description below was written by a language model from this plasmid's Addgene catalogue record and pLannotate feature annotations shown in this document.]
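Description:
pL0_AB-OEE3 is a Level 0 part plasmid for the Universal Loop (uLoop) assembly system, a hierarchical Type IIS-based cloning scheme designed to work across kingdoms. It is built on the pL0R backbone and classified as a synthetic biology vector. The sequenced plasmid is about 3.1 kb and is maintained in E. coli at high copy from a ColE1/pUC-type origin, with selection provided by aadA, the aminoglycoside adenylyltransferase gene that confers spectinomycin (and streptomycin) resistance. The automated annotation also picks up a short remnant of the pUC18/19 multiple cloning site and a small fragment resembling the Tn5 transposase coding sequence just upstream of aadA. Both are partial matches that most likely reflect the origin of the backbone segments, not functional elements.

The payload is a 1,008 bp promoter fragment from the marine diatom Phaeodactylum tricornutum, described as the OEE3 promoter from gene 54499 and carrying no mutations; it was introduced into the backbone by Gibson assembly. The feature table does not annotate this region, which is expected for a diatom regulatory sequence absent from standard feature databases, so the insert presumably occupies the unannotated portion of the plasmid. The part is flanked by the "AB" overhangs of the common syntax, which define its position in an assembly, so that it can be released and ligated in a fixed order with downstream parts to build a Level 1 transcription unit. The plasmid has no expression function of its own; it serves as a reusable promoter module, presumably for driving transgene expression in constructs destined for P. tricornutum, although the record does not describe the promoter's strength or regulation.
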