Addgene plasmid #202103: pL0_AB-OEE3
Purpose: Level 0 plasmid containing the promoter from gene 54499 from Phaeodactylum tricornutum with AB overhangs used to build a level 1 construct.
Depositing lab: Christopher Dupont. Depositing organization: J. Craig Venter Institute (JCVI). Publication: Universal loop assembly: open, efficient and cross-kingdom DNA fabrication. Pollak B, Matute T, Nunez I, Cerda A, Lopez C, Vargas V, Kan A, Bielinski V, von Dassow P, Dupont CL, Federici F. Synth Biol (Oxf). 2020;5(1):ysaa001. doi: 10.1093/synbio/ysaa001. Epub 2020 Feb 5. PubMed 32161816.
Backbone
  Vector backbone: pL0R
  Vector type: Synthetic Biology
Growth in bacteria
  Bacterial resistance: Spectinomycin, 50 μg/mL
  Growth temperature: 37°C
  Growth strain: DH5alpha
  Copy number: High Copy
Gene/Insert
  Gene/Insert name: OEE3 promoter
  Species: Phaeodactylum tricornutum
  Insert size (bp): 1008
  Mutation: None
  Cloning method: Gibson Cloning
How to cite: pL0_AB-OEE3 was a gift from Christopher Dupont (Addgene plasmid # 202103 ; http://n2t.net/addgene:202103 ; RRID:Addgene_202103)
